LOCUS       Exported 6192 bp ds-DNA circular SYN 09-DEC-2021
DEFINITION  Expression of recombinant fusion protein in E. coli.
ACCESSION   .
VERSION     .
KEYWORDS    CoV-2-NSP3-c002
SOURCE      synthetic DNA construct
  ORGANISM  synthetic DNA construct
REFERENCE   1 (bases 1 to 6192)
  AUTHORS   Sowa ST, Galera-Prat A, Wazir S, Alanen HI, Maksimainen MM, Lehtio L
  TITLE     A molecular toolbox for ADP-ribosyl binding proteins
  JOURNAL   Cell Reports Methods, November 10 2021
REFERENCE   2 (bases 1 to 6192)
  AUTHORS   .
  TITLE     Direct Submission
  JOURNAL   Exported Dec 9, 2021 from SnapGene Server 1.1.58
            http://www.snapgene.com
FEATURES             Location/Qualifiers
     source          1..6192
                     /organism="synthetic DNA construct"
                     /mol_type="other DNA"
     CDS             4..21
                     /codon_start=1
                     /product="6xHis affinity tag"
                     /label=6xHis
                     /translation="HHHHHH"
     CDS             31..357
                     /codon_start=1
                     /gene="trxA"
                     /product="E. coli thioredoxin"
                     /label=TrxA
                     /translation="MSDKIIHLTDDSFDTDVLKADGAILVDFWAEWCGPCKMIAPILDE
                     IADEYQGKLTVAKLNIDQNPGTAPKYGIRGIPTLLLFKNGEVAATKVGALSKGQLKEFL
                     DANLA"
     CDS             364..384
                     /codon_start=1
                     /product="tobacco etch virus (TEV) protease recognition and
                     cleavage site"
                     /label=TEV site
                     /translation="ENLYFQS"
     CDS             969..986
                     /codon_start=1
                     /product="6xHis affinity tag"
                     /label=6xHis
                     /translation="HHHHHH"
     primer_bind     complement(1039..1057)
                     /label=T7 Term
                     /note="T7 terminator, reverse primer"
     terminator      1053..1100
                     /label=T7 terminator
                     /note="transcription terminator for bacteriophage T7 RNA
                     polymerase"
     rep_origin      1137..1592
                     /direction=RIGHT
                     /label=f1 ori
                     /note="f1 bacteriophage origin of replication; arrow
                     indicates direction of (+) strand synthesis"
     primer_bind     complement(1224..1243)
                     /label=F1ori-R
                     /note="F1 origin, reverse primer"
     primer_bind     1434..1455
                     /label=F1ori-F
                     /note="F1 origin, forward primer"
     CDS             complement(1684..2499)
                     /codon_start=1
                     /gene="aph(3')-Ia"
                     /product="aminoglycoside phosphotransferase"
                     /label=KanR
                     /note="confers resistance to kanamycin in bacteria or G418
                     (Geneticin(R)) in eukaryotes"
                     /translation="MSHIQRETSCSRPRLNSNMDADLYGYKWARDNVGQSGATIYRLYG
                     KPDAPELFLKHGKGSVANDVTDEMVRLNWLTEFMPLPTIKHFIRTPDDAWLLTTAIPGK
                     TAFQVLEEYPDSGENIVDALAVFLRRLHSIPVCNCPFNSDRVFRLAQAQSRMNNGLVDA
                     SDFDDERNGWPVEQVWKEMHKLLPFSPDSVVTHGDFSLDNLIFDEGKLIGCIDVGRVGI
                     ADRYQDLAILWNCLGEFSPSLQKRLFQKYGIDNPDMNKLQFHLMLDEFF"
     primer_bind     2407..2426
                     /label=Kan-R
                     /note="Kanamycin resistance gene, reverse primer"
     primer_bind     2491..2510
                     /label=pENTR-R
                     /note="pENTR vectors, reverse primer"
     rep_origin      2621..3209
                     /direction=RIGHT
                     /label=ori
                     /note="high-copy-number ColE1/pMB1/pBR322/pUC origin of
                     replication"
     primer_bind     3110..3129
                     /label=pBR322ori-F
                     /note="pBR322 origin, forward primer"
     primer_bind     3363..3380
                     /label=L4440
                     /note="L4440 vector, forward primer"
     misc_feature    3395..3534
                     /label=bom
                     /note="basis of mobility region from pBR322"
     primer_bind     complement(3460..3479)
                     /label=pRS-marker
                     /note="pRS vectors, use to sequence yeast selectable
                     marker"
     primer_bind     3620..3642
                     /label=pGEX 3'
                     /note="pGEX vectors, reverse primer"
     CDS             complement(3636..3827)
                     /codon_start=1
                     /gene="rop"
                     /product="Rop protein, which maintains plasmids at low copy
                     number"
                     /label=rop
                     /translation="MTKQEKTALNMARFIRSQTLTLLEKLNELDADEQADICESLHDHA
                     DELYRSCLARFGDDGENL"
     CDS             complement(4636..5718)
                     /codon_start=1
                     /gene="lacI"
                     /product="lac repressor"
                     /label=lacI
                     /note="The lac repressor binds to the lac operator to
                     inhibit transcription in E. coli. This inhibition can be
                     relieved by adding lactose or
                     isopropyl-beta-D-thiogalactopyranoside (IPTG)."
                     /translation="MKPVTLYDVAEYAGVSYQTVSRVVNQASHVSAKTREKVEAAMAEL
                     NYIPNRVAQQLAGKQSLLIGVATSSLALHAPSQIVAAIKSRADQLGASVVVSMVERSGV
                     EACKAAVHNLLAQRVSGLIINYPLDDQDAIAVEAACTNVPALFLDVSDQTPINSIIFSH
                     EDGTRLGVEHLVALGHQQIALLAGPLSSVSARLRLAGWHKYLTRNQIQPIAEREGDWSA
                     MSGFQQTMQMLNEGIVPTAMLVANDQMALGAMRAITESGLRVGADISVVGYDDTEDSSC
                     YIPPLTTIKQDFRLLGQTSVDRLLQLSQGQAVKGNQLLPVSLVKRKTTLAPNTQTASPR
                     ALADSLMQLARQVSRLESGQ"
     primer_bind     5680..5699
                     /label=LacI-R
                     /note="LacI, reverse primer"
     promoter        complement(5719..5796)
                     /gene="lacI"
                     /label=lacI promoter
     primer_bind     6002..6021
                     /label=pBRrevBam
                     /note="pBR322 vectors, tet region, downstream of BamHI,
                     reverse primer"
     primer_bind     6105..6124
                     /label=T7
                     /note="T7 promoter, forward primer"
     promoter        6105..6123
                     /label=T7 promoter
                     /note="promoter for bacteriophage T7 RNA polymerase"
     protein_bind    6124..6148
                     /label=lac operator
                     /bound_moiety="lac repressor encoded by lacI"
                     /note="The lac repressor binds to the lac operator to
                     inhibit transcription in E. coli. This inhibition can be
                     relieved by adding lactose or
                     isopropyl-beta-D-thiogalactopyranoside (IPTG)."
     RBS             6163..6185
                     /note="efficient ribosome binding site from bacteriophage
                     T7 gene 10 (Olins and Rangwala, 1989)"
ORIGIN
        1 atgcaccatc atcatcatca ttcttctggt atgagcgata aaattattca cctgactgac
       61 gacagttttg acacggatgt actcaaagcg gacggggcga tcctcgtcga tttctgggca
      121 gagtggtgcg gtccgtgcaa aatgatcgcc ccgattctgg atgaaatcgc tgacgaatat
      181 cagggcaaac tgaccgttgc aaaactgaac atcgatcaaa accctggcac tgcgccgaaa
      241 tatggcatcc gtggtatccc gactctgctg ctgttcaaaa acggtgaagt ggcggcaacc
      301 aaagtgggcg cactgtctaa aggtcagttg aaagagttcc tcgacgctaa cctggccggt
      361 accgagaact tgtacttcca atccatggag nnnnnnnnnn nnnnnnnnnn nnnnnnnnnn
      421 nnnnnnnnnn nnnnnnnnnn nnnnnnnnnn nnnnnnnnnn nnnnnnnnnn nnnnnnnnnn
      481 nnnnnnnnnn nnnnnnnnnn nnnnnnnnnn nnnnnnnnnn nnnnnnnnnn nnnnnnnnnn
      541 nnnnnnnnnn nnnnnnnnnn nnnnnnnnnn nnnnnnnnnn nnnnnnnnnn nnnnnnnnnn
      601 nnnnnnnnnn nnnnnnnnnn nnnnnnnnnn nnnnnnnnnn nnnnnnnnnn nnnnnnnnnn
      661 nnnnnnnnnn nnnnnnnnnn nnnnnnnnnn nnnnnnnnnn nnnnnnnnnn nnnnnnnnnn
      721 nnnnnnnnnn nnnnnnnnnn nnnnnnnnnn nnnnnnnnnn nnnnnnnnnn nnnnnnnnnn
      781 nnnnnnnnnn nnnnnnnnnn nnnnnnnnnn nnnnnnnnnn nnnnnnnnnn nnnnnnnnnn
      841 nnnnnnnnnn nnnnnnnnnn nnnnnnnnnn nnnnnnnnnn nnnnnnnnnn ngagtaggac
      901 ggtctccagt aaaggtggat acggatccga attcgagctc cgtcgacaag cttgcggccg
      961 cactcgagca ccaccaccac caccactgag atccggctgc taacaaagcc cgaaaggaag
     1021 ctgagttggc tgctgccacc gctgagcaat aactagcata accccttggg gcctctaaac
     1081 gggtcttgag gggttttttg ctgaaaggag gaactatatc cggattggcg aatgggnnnn
     1141 nnnnnnnnnn nnnnnnnnnn nnnnnnnnnn nnnnnnnnnn nnnnnnnnnn nnnnnnnnnn
     1201 nnnnnnnnnn nnnnnnnnnn nnnnnnnnnn nnnnnnnnnn nnnnnnnnnn nnnnnnnnnn
     1261 cnnnnnnnnn nnnnnnnnnn nnnnnnnnnn nnnnnnnnnn nnnnnnnnnn nnnnnnnnnn
     1321 nnnnnnnnnn nnnnnnnnnn nnnnnnnnnn nnannnnnnn nnnnnnnnnn nnnnnnnnnn
     1381 nnnnnnnnnn nnnnnnnnnn nncctttgac gttggagtcc acgttcttta atagtggact
     1441 cttgttccaa actggaacaa cactcaaccc tatctcggtc tattcttttg atttataagg
     1501 gattttgccg atttcggcct attggttaaa aaatgagctg atttaacaaa aatttaacgc
     1561 gaattttaac aaaatattaa cgcttacaat ttaggtggca cttttcgggg aaatgtgcgc
     1621 ggaaccccta tttgtttatt tttctaaata cattcaaata tgtatccgct catgaattaa
     1681 ttcttagaaa aactcatcga gcatcaaatg aaactgcaat ttattcatat caggattatc
     1741 aataccatat ttttgaaaaa gccgtttctg taatgaagga gaaaactcac cgaggcagtt
     1801 ccataggatg gcaagatcct ggtatcggtc tgcgattccg actcgtccaa catcaataca
     1861 acctattaat ttcccctcgt caaaaataag gttatcaagt gagaaatcac catgagtgac
     1921 gactgaatcc ggtgagaatg gcaaaagttt atgcatttct ttccagactt gttcaacagg
     1981 ccagccatta cgctcgtcat caaaatcact cgcatcaacc aaaccgttat tcattcgtga
     2041 ttgcgcctga gcgagacgaa atacgcgatc gctgttaaaa ggacaattac aaacaggaat
     2101 cgaatgcaac cggcgcagga acactgccag cgcatcaaca atattttcac ctgaatcagg
     2161 atattcttct aatacctgga atgctgtttt cccggggatc gcagtggtga gtaaccatgc
     2221 atcatcagga gtacggataa aatgcttgat ggtcggaaga ggcataaatt ccgtcagcca
     2281 gtttagtctg accatctcat ctgtaacatc attggcaacg ctacctttgc catgtttcag
     2341 aaacaactct ggcgcatcgg gcttcccata caatcgatag attgtcgcac ctgattgccc
     2401 gacattatcg cgagcccatt tatacccata taaatcagca tccatgttgg aatttaatcg
     2461 cggcctagag caagacgttt cccgttgaat atggctcata acaccccttg tattactgtt
     2521 tatgtaagca gacagtttta ttgttcatga ccaaaatccc ttaacgtgag ttttcgttcc
     2581 actgagcgtc agaccccgta gaaaagatca aaggatcttc ttgagatcct ttttttctgc
     2641 gcgtaatctg ctgcttgcaa acaaaaaaac caccgctacc agcggtggtt tgtttgccgg
     2701 atcaagagct accaactctt tttccgaagg taactggctt cagcagagcg cagataccaa
     2761 atactgtcct tctagtgtag ccgtagttag gccaccactt caagaactct gtagcaccgc
     2821 ctacatacct cgctctgcta atcctgttac cagtggctgc tgccagtggc gataagtcgt
     2881 gtcttaccgg gttggactca agacgatagt taccggataa ggcgcagcgg tcgggctgaa
     2941 cggggggttc gtgcacacag cccagcttgg agcgaacgac ctacaccgaa ctgagatacc
     3001 tacagcgtga gctatgagaa agcgccacgc ttcccgaagg gagaaaggcg gacaggtatc
     3061 cggtaagcgg cagggtcgga acaggagagc gcacgaggga gcttccaggg ggaaacgcct
     3121 ggtatcttta tagtcctgtc gggtttcgcc acctctgact tgagcgtcga tttttgtgat
     3181 gctcgtcagg ggggcggagc ctatggaaaa acgccagcaa cgcggccttt ttacggttcc
     3241 tggccttttg ctggcctttt gctcacatgt tctttcctgc gttatcccct gattctgtgg
     3301 ataaccgtat taccgccttt gagtgagctg ataccgctcg ccgcagccga acgaccgagc
     3361 gcagcgagtc agtgagcgag gaagcggaag agcgcctgat gcggtatttt ctccttacgc
     3421 atctgtgcgg tatttcacac cgcaatggtg cactctcagt acaatctgct ctgatgccgc
     3481 atagttaagc cagtatacac tccgctatcg ctacgtgact gggtcatggc tgcgccccga
     3541 cacccgccaa cacccgctga cgcgccctga cgggcttgtc tgctcccggc atccgcttac
     3601 agacaagctg tgaccgtctc cgggagctgc atgtgtcaga ggttttcacc gtcatcaccg
     3661 aaacgcgcga ggcagctgcg gtaaagctca tcagcgtggt cgtgaagcga ttcacagatg
     3721 tctgcctgtt catccgcgtc cagctcgttg agtttctcca gaagcgttaa tgtctggctt
     3781 ctgataaagc gggccatgtt aagggcggtt ttttcctgtt tggtcactga tgcctccgtg
     3841 taagggggat ttctgttcat gggggtaatg ataccgatga aacgagagag gatgctcacg
     3901 atacgggtta ctgatgatga acatgcccgg ttactggaac gttgtgaggg taaacaactg
     3961 gcggtatgga tgcggcggga ccagagaaaa atcactcagg gtcaatgcca gcgcttcgtt
     4021 aatacagatg taggtgttcc acagggtagc cagcagcatc ctgcgatgca gatccggaac
     4081 ataatggtgc agggcgctga cttccgcgtt tccagacttt acgaaacacg gaaaccgaag
     4141 accattcatg ttgttgctca ggtcgcagac gttttgcagc agcagtcgct tcacgttcgc
     4201 tcgcgtatcg gtgattcatt ctgctaacca gtaaggcaac cccgccagcc tagccgggtc
     4261 ctcaacgaca ggagcacgat catgcgcacc cgtggggccg ccatgccggc gataatggcc
     4321 tgcttctcgc cgaaacgttt ggtggcggga ccagtgacga aggcttgagc gagggcgtgc
     4381 aagattccga ataccgcaag cgacaggccg atcatcgtcg cgctccagcg aaagcggtcc
     4441 tcgccgaaaa tgacccagag cgctgccggc acctgtccta cgagttgcat gataaagaag
     4501 acagtcataa gtgcggcgac gatagtcatg ccccgcgccc accggaagga gctgactggg
     4561 ttgaaggctc tcaagggcat cggtcgagat cccggtgcct aatgagtgag ctaacttaca
     4621 ttaattgcgt tgcgctcact gcccgctttc cagtcgggaa acctgtcgtg ccagctgcat
     4681 taatgaatcg gccaacgcgc ggggagaggc ggtttgcgta ttgggcgcca gggtggtttt
     4741 tcttttcacc agtgagacgg gcaacagctg attgcccttc accgcctggc cctgagagag
     4801 ttgcagcaag cggtccacgc tggtttgccc cagcaggcga aaatcctgtt tgatggtggt
     4861 taacggcggg atataacatg agctgtcttc ggtatcgtcg tatcccacta ccgagatatc
     4921 cgcaccaacg cgcagcccgg actcggtaat ggcgcgcatt gcgcccagcg ccatctgatc
     4981 gttggcaacc agcatcgcag tgggaacgat gccctcattc agcatttgca tggtttgttg
     5041 aaaaccggac atggcactcc agtcgccttc ccgttccgct atcggctgaa tttgattgcg
     5101 agtgagatat ttatgccagc cagccagacg cagacgcgcc gagacagaac ttaatgggcc
     5161 cgctaacagc gcgatttgct ggtgacccaa tgcgaccaga tgctccacgc ccagtcgcgt
     5221 accgtcttca tgggagaaaa taatactgtt gatgggtgtc tggtcagaga catcaagaaa
     5281 taacgccgga acattagtgc aggcagcttc cacagcaatg gcatcctggt catccagcgg
     5341 atagttaatg atcagcccac tgacgcgttg cgcgagaaga ttgtgcaccg ccgctttaca
     5401 ggcttcgacg ccgcttcgtt ctaccatcga caccaccacg ctggcaccca gttgatcggc
     5461 gcgagattta atcgccgcga caatttgcga cggcgcgtgc agggccagac tggaggtggc
     5521 aacgccaatc agcaacgact gtttgcccgc cagttgttgt gccacgcggt tgggaatgta
     5581 attcagctcc gccatcgccg cttccacttt ttcccgcgtt ttcgcagaaa cgtggctggc
     5641 ctggttcacc acgcgggaaa cggtctgata agagacaccg gcatactctg cgacatcgta
     5701 taacgttact ggtttcacat tcaccaccct gaattgactc tcttccgggc gctatcatgc
     5761 cataccgcga aaggttttgc gccattcgat ggtgtccggg atctcgacgc tctcccttat
     5821 gcgactcctg cattaggaag cagcccagta gtaggttgag gccgttgagc accgccgccg
     5881 caaggaatgg tgcatgcaag gagatggcgc ccaacagtcc cccggccacg gggcctgcca
     5941 ccatacccac gccgaaacaa gcgctcatga gcccgaagtg gcgagcccga tcttccccat
     6001 cggtgatgtc ggcgatatag gcgccagcaa ccgcacctgt ggcgccggtg atgccggcca
     6061 cgatgcgtcc ggcgtagagg atcgagatct cgatcccgcg aaattaatac gactcactat
     6121 aggggaattg tgagcggata acaattcccc tctagaaata attttgttta actttaagaa
     6181 ggagatatac at
//
