[The description below was written by a language model from this plasmid's Addgene catalogue record and the feature table of its GenBank file.]
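Description:
CoV-2-NSP3-c002 is a 6,192 bp bacterial expression plasmid built on the pNH-TrxT backbone, a pET-style vector for producing recombinant fusion proteins in E. coli. It replicates from a ColE1/pBR322-type origin. The adjacent bom region and rop gene are retained, which keeps copy number low and matches the catalogue listing. Selection is by kanamycin through the aph(3')-Ia gene. An f1 phage origin is also present and can in principle support single-stranded DNA production.

Expression is driven by a T7 promoter followed by a lac operator and the strong T7 gene 10 ribosome binding site. A plasmid-borne lacI gene under its own promoter supplies repressor. Transcription therefore requires a host that provides T7 RNA polymerase, is induced with IPTG, and ends at a T7 terminator.

The open reading frame begins with a 6xHis tag, followed by E. coli thioredoxin (TrxA) as a solubility-enhancing partner and then a TEV protease site that allows the N-terminal tags to be removed. The insert was placed downstream of the TEV site by ligation independent cloning. It is a codon-optimised fragment of SARS-CoV-2 ORF1ab (rep) covering residues E1084 to E1192, and the plasmid name assigns it to nsp3. The feature table does not annotate the insert itself, which presumably lies in the unannotated stretch after the TEV site. A second 6xHis sequence is annotated further downstream, before the terminator, but the record does not show whether it is in frame with the expressed protein.

The associated publication describes a molecular toolbox of ADP-ribosyl binding proteins, which suggests the plasmid is used to produce and purify this viral domain for binding or biochemical studies.
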