Addgene plasmid #173084: CoV-2-NSP3-c002
Purpose: Expression of recombinant fusion protein in E. coli
Depositing lab: Lari Lehtiö. Depositing organization: University of Oulu. Publication: A molecular toolbox for ADP-ribosyl binding proteins. Sowa ST, Galera-Prat A, Wazir S, Alanen HI, Maksimainen MM, Lehtio L. Cell Rep Methods. 2021 Dec 20;1(8):100121. doi: 10.1016/j.crmeth.2021.100121. Epub 2021 Nov 11. PubMed 34786571.
Backbone
  Vector backbone: pNH-TrxT
  Vector type: Bacterial Expression
Growth in bacteria
  Bacterial resistance: Kanamycin, 50 μg/mL
  Growth temperature: 37°C
  Growth strain: DH5alpha
  Copy number: Low Copy
Gene/Insert
  Gene/Insert name: rep
  Species: Severe acute respiratory syndrome coronavirus 2 (2019-nCoV) (SARS-CoV-2)
  Mutation: E1084-E1192, codon optimized
  Entrez Gene: ORF1ab (a.k.a. GU280_gp01)
  Cloning method: Ligation Independent Cloning
Terms and licenses: Academic/Nonprofit Terms; Industry Terms: Not Available to Industry
Depositor comments: Please visit https://www.biorxiv.org/content/10.1101/2021.05.31.445082v2 for bioRxiv preprint.
How to cite: CoV-2-NSP3-c002 was a gift from Lari Lehtiö (Addgene plasmid # 173084 ; http://n2t.net/addgene:173084 ; RRID:Addgene_173084)
